>Addgene plasmid #81998 | pDONR223_SPANXN4_WT | addgene full sequence | sequence record 169273 | Addgene NGS Result
TCAGACCCCGTAGAAAAGATCAAAGGATCTTCTTGAGATCCTTTTTTTCTGCGCGTAATCTGCTGCTTGC
AAACAAAAAAACCACCGCTACCAGCGGTGGTTTGTTTGCCGGATCAAGAGCTACCAACTCTTTTTCCGAA
GGTAACTGGCTTCAGCAGAGCGCAGATACCAAATACTGTTCTTCTAGTGTAGCCGTAGTTAGGCCACCAC
TTCAAGAACTCTGTAGCACCGCCTACATACCTCGCTCTGCTAATCCTGTTACCAGTGGCTGCTGCCAGTG
GCGATAAGTCGTGTCTTACCGGGTTGGACTCAAGACGATAGTTACCGGATAAGGCGCAGCGGTCGGGCTG
AACGGGGGGTTCGTGCACACAGCCCAGCTTGGAGCGAACGACCTACACCGAACTGAGATACCTACAGCGT
GAGCTATGAGAAAGCGCCACGCTTCCCGAAGGGAGAAAGGCGGACAGGTATCCGGTAAGCGGCAGGGTCG
GAACAGGAGAGCGCACGAGGGAGCTTCCAGGGGGAAACGCCTGGTATCTTTATAGTCCTGTCGGGTTTCG
CCACCTCTGACTTGAGCGTCGATTTTTGTGATGCTCGTCAGGGGGGCGGAGCCTATGGAAAAACGCCAGC
AACGCGGCCTTTTTACGGTTCCTGGCCTTTTGCTGGCCTTTTGCTCACATGTTCTTTCCTGCGTTATCCC
CTGATTCTGTGGATAACCGTATTACCGCCTTTGAGTGAGCTGATACCGCTCGCCGCAGCCGAACGACCGA
GCGCAGCGAGTCAGTGAGCGAGGAAGCGGAAGAGCGCCCAATACGCAAACCGCCTCTCCCCGCGCGTTGG
CCGATTCATTAATGCAGCTGGCACGACAGGTTTCCCGACTGGAAAGCGGGCAGTGAGCGCAACGCAATTA
ATACGCGTACCGCTAGCCAGGAAGAGTTTGTAGAAACGCAAAAAGGCCATCCGTCAGGATGGCCTTCTGC
TTAGTTTGATGCCTGGCAGTTTATGGCGGGCGTCCTGCCCGCCACCCTCCGGGCCGTTGCTTCACAACGT
TCAAATCCGCTCCCGGCGGATTTGTCCTACTCAGGAGAGCGTTCACCGACAAACAACAGATAAAACGAAA
GGCCCAGTCTTCCGACTGAGCCTTTCGTTTTATTTGATGCCTGGCAGTTCCCTACTCTCGCGTTAACGCT
AGCATGGATGTTTTCCCAGTCACGACGTTGTAAAACGACGGCCAGTCTTAAGCTCGGGCCCCAAATAATG
ATTTTATTTTGACTGATAGTGACCTGTTCGTTGCAACAAATTGATGAGCAATGCTTTTTTATAATGCCAA
CTTTGTACAAAAAAGTTGGCACCATGGAAGAGCCAACTTCCAGCACCAACGAGAATAAAATGAAGAGCCC
CTGTGAATCTAACAAAAGAAAAGTTGACAAGAAGAAGAAGAATCTGCACAGAGCCTCAGCCCCTGAACAG
AGTTTGAAAGAGACAGAAAAAGCAAAATATCCAACATTAGTGTTTTACTGCAGGAAGAATAAGAAAAGAA
ATTCAAATCAACTGGAGAATAACCAGCCTACAGAGAGCTCCACTGATCCAATCAAAGAGAAAGGAGACCT
AGACATATCTGCAGGATCTCCACAGGATGGTGGGCAGAATTTGCCAACTTTCTTGTACAAAGTTGGCATT
ATAAGAAAGCATTGCTTATCAATTTGTTGCAACGAACAGGTCACTATCAGTCAAAATAAAATCATTATTT
GCCATCCAGCTGATATCCCCTATAGTGAGTCGTATTACATGGTCATAGCTGTTTCCTGGCAGCTCTGGCC
CGTGTCTCAAAATCTCTGATGTTACATTGCACAAGATAAAAATATATCATCATGCCTCCTCTAGACCAGC
CAGGACAGAAATGCCTCGACTTCGCTGCTACCCAAGGTTGCCGGGTGACGCACACCGTGGAAACGGATGA
AGGCACGAACCCAGTGGACATAAGCCTGTTCGGTTCGTAAGCTGTAATGCAAGTAGCGTATGCGCTCACG
CAACTGGTCCAGAACCTTGACCGAACGCAGCGGTGGTAACGGCGCAGTGGCGGTTTTCATGGCTTGTTAT
GACTGTTTTTTTGGGGTACAGTCTATGCCTCGGGCATCCAAGCAGCAAGCGCGTTACGCCGTGGGTCGAT
GTTTGATGTTATGGAGCAGCAACGATGTTACGCAGCAGGGCAGTCGCCCTAAAACAAAGTTAAACATTAT
GAGGGAAGCGGTGATCGCCGAAGTATCGACTCAACTATCAGAGGTAGTTGGCGTCATCGAGCGCCATCTC
GAACCGACGTTGCTGGCCGTACATTTGTACGGCTCCGCAGTGGATGGCGGCCTGAAGCCACACAGTGATA
TTGATTTGCTGGTTACGGTGACCGTAAGGCTTGATGAAACAACGCGGCGAGCTTTGATCAACGACCTTTT
GGAAACTTCGGCTTCCCCTGGAGAGAGCGAGATTCTCCGCGCTGTAGAAGTCACCATTGTTGTGCACGAC
GACATCATTCCGTGGCGTTATCCAGCTAAGCGCGAACTGCAATTTGGAGAATGGCAGCGCAATGACATTC
TTGCAGGTATCTTCGAGCCAGCCACGATCGACATTGATCTGGCTATCTTGCTGACAAAAGCAAGAGAACA
TAGCGTTGCCTTGGTAGGTCCAGCGGCGGAGGAACTCTTTGATCCGGTTCCTGAACAGGATCTATTTGAG
GCGCTAAATGAAACCTTAACGCTATGGAACTCGCCGCCCGACTGGGCTGGCGATGAGCGAAATGTAGTGC
TTACGTTGTCCCGCATTTGGTACAGCGCAGTAACCGGCAAAATCGCGCCGAAGGATGTCGCTGCCGACTG
GGCAATGGAGCGCCTGCCGGCCCAGTATCAGCCCGTCATACTTGAAGCTAGACAGGCTTATCTTGGACAA
GAAGAAGATCGCTTGGCCTCGCGCGCAGATCAGTTGGAAGAATTTGTCCACTACGTGAAAGGCGAGATCA
CCAAGGTAGTCGGCAAATAACCCTCGAGCCACCCATGACCAAAATCCCTTAACGTGAGTTACGCGTCGTT
CCACTGAGCG
Features (pLannotate 1.2.2; 12 found; start..end, strand, type, name):
     33..621     +  rep_origin     ori: high-copy-number ColE1/pMB1/pBR322/pUC origin of replication
    804..896     +  CDS            lacI (fragment): lac repressor; lacI; The lac repressor binds to the lac operator to inhibit transcription in E. coli. This inhibition can be relieved by adding lactose or isopropyl-β-D-thiogalactopyranoside (IPTG).
    951..978     -  terminator     rrnB T2 terminator: transcription terminator T2 from the E. coli rrnB gene
   1110..1153    +  terminator     rrnB T1 terminator: Escherichia coli rrnB; transcription terminator T1 from the E. coli rrnB gene
   1200..1236    -  CDS            lacZα (fragment): LacZα fragment of β-galactosidase; lacZ fragment
   1253..1348    +  protein_bind   attL3: mutant version of attL; recombination site for the Gateway® LR reaction LR Clonase™
   1354..1650    +  CDS            SPANXN4: SPXN4_HUMAN - Protein inferred from homology: Swiss-Prot protein existence level 3. From Homo sapiens (Human).
   1655..1750    -  protein_bind   attL3: mutant version of attL; recombination site for the Gateway® LR reaction LR Clonase™
   1769..1787    -  promoter       T7 promoter: promoter for bacteriophage T7 RNA polymerase
   1977..2000    +  promoter       Pc promoter (fragment): intI1 (promoter lies within the coding sequence); class 1 integron promoter
   2176..2232    +  CDS            GmR (fragment): gentamycin acetyltransferase; aacC1; confers resistance to gentamycin
   2239..3030    +  CDS            SmR: aminoglycoside adenylyltransferase (Murphy, 1985); aadA; confers resistance to spectinomycin and streptomycin
