[The description below was written by a language model from this plasmid's Addgene catalogue record and pLannotate feature annotations shown in this document.]
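Description:
pDONR223_SPANXN4_WT is a Gateway entry clone built on the Invitrogen pDONR223 backbone, carrying the wild-type human SPANXN4 open reading frame (also known as CT11.9), a member of the SPANX-N gene family. It belongs to the Target Accelerator Plasmid Collection, a set of reference and variant ORF clones assembled for systematic functional testing of cancer-associated alleles; this clone is a wild-type allele. The sequenced plasmid is about 3.1 kb. It replicates in E. coli at high copy from a ColE1/pUC-type origin and is selected with spectinomycin through the aadA (SmR) aminoglycoside adenylyltransferase gene. That gene lies downstream of a fragment of the class 1 integron Pc promoter and a short gentamicin-resistance gene remnant.

The roughly 300 bp SPANXN4 coding sequence sits between two attL recombination sites in opposite orientation. The automated annotation labels both as attL3, although entry clones normally carry a distinct pair of attL sites that preserve insert orientation. The record lists no promoter for the insert, so the plasmid is a shuttle for the ORF rather than an expression construct. An LR Clonase reaction transfers the ORF into any compatible Gateway destination vector, which supplies the promoter and any tags. The insert is in the "open" configuration, with no stop codon immediately after the coding sequence, so it can be fused in frame to C-terminal tags or reporters encoded by the destination vector. The rrnB T1 and T2 terminators upstream of the cassette insulate it from read-through transcription. A T7 promoter lies just beyond the downstream attL site and points back toward the insert. The short lacI and lacZα fragments are backbone remnants with no apparent function.
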