Addgene plasmid #81998: pDONR223_SPANXN4_WT
Purpose: Gateway Donor vector containing SPANXN4, part of the Target Accelerator Plasmid Collection.
Depositing lab: Jesse Boehm & William Hahn & David Root. Depositing organization: Broad Institute. Publication: Systematic Functional Interrogation of Rare Cancer Variants Identifies Oncogenic Alleles. Kim E, Ilic N, Shrestha Y, Zou L, Kamburov A, Zhu C, Yang X, Lubonja R, Tran N, Nguyen C, Lawrence MS, Piccioni F, Bagul M, Doench JG, Chouinard CR, Wu X, Hogstrom L, Natoli T, Tamayo P, Horn H, Corsello SM, Lage K, Root DE, Subramanian A, Golub TR, Getz G, Boehm JS, Hahn WC. Cancer Discov. 2016 Jul;6(7):714-26. doi: 10.1158/2159-8290.CD-16-0160. Epub 2016 May 4. PubMed 27147599.
Backbone
  Vector backbone: pDONR223
  Backbone manufacturer: Invitrogen
  Backbone size w/o insert (bp): 2790
  Vector type: Gateway Entry vector
Growth in bacteria
  Bacterial resistance: Spectinomycin, 50 μg/mL
  Growth temperature: 37°C
  Growth strain: DH5alpha
  Copy number: High Copy
Gene/Insert
  Gene/Insert name: SPANXN4 (alt name: NM_001009613.2)
  Species: H. sapiens (human)
  Mutation: WT
  Entrez Gene: SPANXN4 (a.k.a. CT11.9)
  Promoter: None
  Cloning method: Gateway Cloning
  Sequencing primers: 5′ M13pUC-fwd; 3′ M13-Rev
Terms and licenses: Academic/Nonprofit Terms; Industry Terms: Not Available to Industry
Depositor comments: Open state: NO stop codon immediately follows insert
How to cite: pDONR223_SPANXN4_WT was a gift from Jesse Boehm & William Hahn & David Root (Addgene plasmid # 81998 ; http://n2t.net/addgene:81998 ; RRID:Addgene_81998)
