>Addgene plasmid #81998 | pDONR223_SPANXN4_WT | depositor partial sequence | sequence record 155317 | Insert sequence
ATGGAAGAGCCAACTTCCAGCACCAACGAGAATAAAATGAAGAGCCCCTGTGAATCTAACAAAAGAAAAG
TTGACAAGAAGAAGAAGAATCTGCACAGAGCCTCAGCCCCTGAACAGAGTTTGAAAGAGACAGAAAAAGC
AAAATATCCAACATTAGTGTTTTACTGCAGGAAGAATAAGAAAAGAAATTCAAATCAACTGGAGAATAAC
CAGCCTACAGAGAGCTCCACTGATCCAATCAAAGAGAAAGGAGACCTAGACATATCTGCAGGATCTCCAC
AGGATGGTGGGCAGAAT
